>Addgene plasmid #106062 | Opto-GPR183 | addgene full sequence | sequence record 209701 | Addgene NGS Result
AATTGCATGAAGAATCTGCTTAGGGTTAGGCGTTTTGCGCTGCTTCGCGATGTACGGGCCAGATATACGC
GTTGACATTGATTATTGACTAGTTATTAATAGTAATCAATTACGGGGTCATTAGTTCATAGCCCATATAT
GGAGTTCCGCGTTACATAACTTACGGTAAATGGCCCGCCTGGCTGACCGCCCAACGACCCCCGCCCATTG
ACGTCAATAATGACGTATGTTCCCATAGTAACGCCAATAGGGACTTTCCATTGACGTCAATGGGTGGAGT
ATTTACGGTAAACTGCCCACTTGGCAGTACATCAAGTGTATCATATGCCAAGTACGCCCCCTATTGACGT
CAATGACGGTAAATGGCCCGCCTGGCATTATGCCCAGTACATGACCTTATGGGACTTTCCTACTTGGCAG
TACATCTACGTATTAGTCATCGCTATTACCATGGTGATGCGGTTTTGGCAGTACATCAATGGGCGTGGAT
AGCGGTTTGACTCACGGGGATTTCCAAGTCTCCACCCCATTGACGTCAATGGGAGTTTGTTTTGGCACCA
AAATCAACGGGACTTTCCAAAATGTCGTAACAACTCCGCCCCATTGACGCAAATGGGCGGTAGGCGTGTA
CGGTGGGAGGTCTATATAAGCAGAGCTCTCTGGCTAACTAGAGAACCCACTGCTTACTGGCTTATCGAAA
TTAATACGACTCACTATAGGGAGACCCAAGCTGGCTAGCGTTTAAACTTAAGCTTGCCACCATGAAAACG
ATCATCGCCCTGAGCTACATCTTCTGCCTGGTATTCGCCATGTACACCGATATAGAGATGAACAGGCTGG
GAAAGGATAGCCTCATGAACGGGACCGAGGGCCCAAACTTCTACGTGCCTTTCTCCAACAAGACGGGCGT
GGTGCGCAGCCCCTTCGAGGCCCCGCAGTACTACCTGGCGGAGCCATGGCAGTTCTCCATGCTGGCCGCC
TACATGTTCCTGCTGATCATGCTTGGCTTCCCCATCAACTTCCTCACGCTGTACGTCATTGTTCAAAACA
GGAAAAAAATCAACTCTCTCAACTACATCCTGCTCAACCTGGCCGTGGCCGACCTCTTCATGGTGTTCGG
GGGCTTCACCACCACCCTCTACACCTCTCTGCACGGGTACTTCGTCTTTGGGCCCACGGGCTGCAACCTG
GAGGGCTTCTTTGCCACCTTGGGCGGTGAAATTGCACTGTGGTCCTTGGTGGTCCTGGCCATCGAGCGGT
ACGTGGTGGTGGTGCACCCTCTACGCTACAACAAGATAAAAAGGATTGAACATGCCATCATGGGCGTCGC
CTTCACCTGGGTCATGGCTCTGGCCTGTGCCGCGCCCCCCCTCGTCGGCTGGTCCAGGTACATCCCGGAG
GGCATGCAGTGCTCGTGCGGGATTGACTACTACACGCCCCACGAGGAAACCAACAATGAGTCGTTCGTCA
TCTACATGTTCGTGGTCCACTTCATCATCCCCCTGATTGTCATATTCTTCTGCTACGGACAGATCTGCTG
CAAACTCTTCAGAACTGCCAAACAAAACCCACTCACTGAGAAATCTGGTGTAAACAAAAAGGCTCTCCGC
ATGGTGATCATCATGGTCATCGCTTTCCTAATCTGCTGGCTGCCCTACGCTGGGGTGGCGTTCTACATCT
TCACCCATCAGGGCTCTGACTTTGGCCCCATCTTCATGACCATCCCGGCTTTCTTTGCCAAGACTTCTGC
CGTCTACAACCCCGTCATCTACATCATGATGAACAAGCAGTTCCGCAGAAAGGTTATGAGGATGCTGAAA
CGGCAAGTCAGTGTATCGATTTCTAGTGCTGTGAAGTCAGCCCCTGAAGAAAATTCACGTGAAATGACAG
AAACGCAGATGATGATACATTCCAAGTCCTCAAATGGAAAGACAGAAACCAGCCAAGTGGCGCCTGCCTA
ACTCGAGTCTAGAGGGCCCGTTTAAACCCGCTGATCAGCCTCGACTGTGCCTTCTAGTTGCCAGCCATCT
GTTGTTTGCCCCTCCCCCGTGCCTTCCTTGACCCTGGAAGGTGCCACTCCCACTGTCCTTTCCTAATAAA
ATGAGGAAATTGCATCGCATTGTCTGAGTAGGTGTCATTCTATTCTGGGGGGTGGGGTGGGGCAGGACAG
CAAGGGGGAGGATTGGGAAGACAATAGCAGGCATGCTGGGGATGCGGTGGGCTCTATGGCTTCTGAGGCG
GAAAGAACCAGCTGGGGCTCTAGGGGGTATCCCC
[124 nt withheld, positions 2275-2398]
C
[91 nt withheld, positions 2400-2490]
A
[49 nt withheld, positions 2492-2540]
CCTTTGACGTTGGAGTCCACGTTCTTT
[37 nt withheld, positions 2568-2604]
ACCCTATCTCGGTCTATTCTTTTGATTTATAAGGGATTTTGCCGATTTCGGCCTATTGGTTAAAAAATGA
GCTGATTTAACAAAAATTTAACGCGAATTAATTCTGTGGAATGTGTGTCAGTTAGGGTGTGGAAAGTCCC
CAGGCTCCCCAGCAGGCAGAAGTATGCAAAGCATGCATCTCAATTAGTCAGCAACCAGGTGTGGAAAGTC
CCCAGGCTCCCCAGCAGGCAGAAGTATGCAAAGCATGCATCTCAATTAGTCAGCAACCATAGTCCCGCCC
CTAACTCCGCCCATCCCGCCCCTAACTCCGCCCAGTTCCGCCCATTCTCCGCCCCATGGCTGACTAATTT
TTTTTATTTATGCAGAGGCCGAGGCCGCCTCTGCCTCTGAGCTATTCCAGAAGTAGTGAGGAGGCTTTTT
TGGAGGCCTAGGCTTTTGCAAAAAGCTCCCGGGAGCTTGTATATCCATTTTCGGATCTGATCAAGAGACA
GGATGAGGATCGTTTCGCATGATTGAACAAGATGGATTGCACGCAGGTTCTCCGGCCGCTTGGGTGGAGA
GGCTATTCGGCTATGACTGGGCACAACAGACAATCGGCTGCTCTGATGCCGCCGTGTTCCGGCTGTCAGC
GCAGGGGCGCCCGGTTCTTTTTGTCAAGACCGACCTGTCCGGTGCCCTGAATGAACTGCAGGACGAGGCA
GCGCGGCTATCGTGGCTGGCCACGACGGGCGTTCCTTGCGCAGCTGTGCTCGACGTTGTCACTGAAGCGG
GAAGGGACTGGCTGCTATTGGGCGAAGTGCCGGGGCAGGATCTCCTGTCATCTCACCTTGCTCCTGCCGA
GAAAGTATCCATCATGGCTGATGCAATGCGGCGGCTGCATACGCTTGATCCGGCTACCTGCCCATTCGAC
CACCAAGCGAAACATCGCATCGAGCGAGCACGTACTCGGATGGAAGCCGGTCTTGTCGATCAGGATGATC
TGGACGAAGAGCATCAGGGGCTCGCGCCAGCCGAACTGTTCGCCAGGCTCAAGGCGCGCATGCCCGACGG
CGAGGATCTCGTCGTGACCCATGGCGATGCCTGCTTGCCGAATATCATGGTGGAAAATGGCCGCTTTTCT
GGATTCATCGACTGTGGCCGGCTGGGTGTGGCGGACCGCTATCAGGACATAGCGTTGGCTACCCGTGATA
TTGCTGAAGAGCTTGGCGGCGAATGGGCTGACCGCTTCCTCGTGCTTTACGGTATCGCCGCTCCCGATTC
GCAGCGCATCGCCTTCTATCGCCTTCTTGACGAGTTCTTCTGAGCGGGACTCTGGGGTTCGAAATGACCG
ACCAAGCGACGCCCAACCTGCCATCACGAGATTTCGATTCCACCGCCGCCTTCTATGAAAGGTTGGGCTT
CGGAATCGTTTTCCGGGACGCCGGCTGGATGATCCTCCAGCGCGGGGATCTCATGCTGGAGTTCTTCGCC
CACCCCAACTTGTTTATTGCAGCTTATAATGGTTACAAATAAAGCAATAGCATCACAAATTTCACAAATA
AAGCATTTTTTTCACTGCATTCTAGTTGTGGTTTGTCCAAACTCATCAATGTATCTTATCATGTCTGTAT
ACCGTCGACCTCTAGCTAGAGCTTGGCGTAATCATGGTCATAGCTGTTTCCTGTGTGAAATTGTTATCCG
CTCACAATTCCACACAACATACGAGCCGGAAGCATAAAGTGTAAAGCCTGGGGTGCCTAATGAGTGAGCT
AACTCACATTAATTGCGTTGCGCTCACTGCCCGCTTTCCAGTCGGGAAACCTGTCGTGCCAGCTGCATTA
ATGAATCGGCCAACGCGCGGGGAGAGGCGGTTTGCGTATTGGGCGCTCTTCCGCTTCCTCGCTCACTGAC
TCGCTGCGCTCGGTCGTTCGGCTGCGGCGAGCGGTATCAGCTCACTCAAAGGCGGTAATACGGTTATCCA
CAGAATCAGGGGATAACGCAGGAAAGAACATGTGAGCAAAAGGCCAGCAAAAGGCCAGGAACCGTAAAAA
GGCCGCGTTGCTGGCGTTTTTCCATAGGCTCCGCCCCCCTGACGAGCATCACAAAAATCGACGCTCAAGT
CAGAGGTGGCGAAACCCGACAGGACTATAAAGATACCAGGCGTTTCCCCCTGGAAGCTCCCTCGTGCGCT
CTCCTGTTCCGACCCTGCCGCTTACCGGATACCTGTCCGCCTTTCTCCCTTCGGGAAGCGTGGCGCTTTC
TCATAGCTCACGCTGTAGGTATCTCAGTTCGGTGTAGGTCGTTCGCTCCAAGCTGGGCTGTGTGCACGAA
CCCCCCGTTCAGCCCGACCGCTGCGCCTTATCCGGTAACTATCGTCTTGAGTCCAACCCGGTAAGACACG
ACTTATCGCCACTGGCAGCAGCCACTGGTAACAGGATTAGCAGAGCGAGGTATGTAGGCGGTGCTACAGA
GTTCTTGAAGTGGTGGCCTAACTACGGCTACACTAGAAGAACAGTATTTGGTATCTGCGCTCTGCTGAAG
CCAGTTACCTTCGGAAAAAGAGTTGGTAGCTCTTGATCCGGCAAACAAACCACCGCTGGTAGCGGTGGTT
TTTTTGTTTGCAAGCAGCAGATTACGCGCAGAAAAAAAGGATCTCAAGAAGATCCTTTGATCTTTTCTAC
GGGGTCTGACGCTCAGTGGAACGAAAACTCACGTTAAGGGATTTTGGTCATGAGATTATCAAAAAGGATC
TTCACCTAGATCCTTTTAAATTAAAAATGAAGTTTTAAATCAATCTAAAGTATATATGAGTAAACTTGGT
CTGACAGTTACCAATGCTTAATCAGTGAGGCACCTATCTCAGCGATCTGTCTATTTCGTTCATCCATAGT
TGCCTGACTCCCCGTCGTGTAGATAACTACGATACGGGAGGGCTTACCATCTGGCCCCAGTGCTGCAATG
ATACCGCGAGACCCACGCTCACCGGCTCCAGATTTATCAGCAATAAACCAGCCAGCCGGAAGGGCCGAGC
GCAGAAGTGGTCCTGCAACTTTATCCGCCTCCATCCAGTCTATTAATTGTTGCCGGGAAGCTAGAGTAAG
TAGTTCGCCAGTTAATAGTTTGCGCAACGTTGTTGCCATTGCTACAGGCATCGTGGTGTCACGCTCGTCG
TTTGGTATGGCTTCATTCAGCTCCGGTTCCCAACGATCAAGGCGAGTTACATGATCCCCCATGTTGTGCA
AAAAAGCGGTTAGCTCCTTCGGTCCTCCGATCGTTGTCAGAAGTAAGTTGGCCGCAGTGTTATCACTCAT
GGTTATGGCAGCACTGCATAATTCTCTTACTGTCATGCCATCCGTAAGATGCTTTTCTGTGACTGGTGAG
TACTCAACCAAGTCATTCTGAGAATAGTGTATGCGGCGACCGAGTTGCTCTTGCCCGGCGTCAATACGGG
ATAATACCGCGCCACATAGCAGAACTTTAAAAGTGCTCATCATTGGAAAACGTTCTTCGGGGCGAAAACT
CTCAAGGATCTTACCGCTGTTGAGATCCAGTTCGATGTAACCCACTCGTGCACCCAACTGATCTTCAGCA
TCTTTTACTTTCACCAGCGTTTCTGGGTGAGCAAAAACAGGAAGGCAAAATGCCGCAAAAAAGGGAATAA
GGGCGACACGGAAATGTTGAATACTCATACTCTTCCTTTTTCAATATTATTGAAGCATTTATCAGGGTTA
TTGTCTCATGAGCGGATACATATTTGAATGTATTTAGAAAAATAAACAAATAGGGGTTCCGCGCACATTT
CCCCGAAAAGTGCCACCTGACGTCGACGGATCGGGAGATCTCCCGATCCCCTATGGTGCACTCTCAGTAC
AATCTGCTCTGATGCCGCATAGTTAAGCCAGTATCTGCTCCCTGCTTGTGTGTTGGAGGTCGCTGAGTAG
TGCGCGAGCAAAATTTAAGCTACAACAAGGCAAGGCTTGACCGAC
Features (pLannotate 1.2.2; 20 found; start..end, strand, type, name):
     74..453     +  enhancer       CMV enhancer: human cytomegalovirus immediate early enhancer
    454..657     +  promoter       CMV promoter: human cytomegalovirus (CMV) immediate early promoter
    653..686     +  LTR            5' LTR (truncated) (fragment): truncated 5' long terminal repeat (LTR) from HIV-1
    702..720     +  promoter       T7 promoter: promoter for bacteriophage T7 RNA polymerase
    855..1958    +  CDS            RHO: OPSD_BOVIN - Experimental evidence at protein level: Swiss-Prot protein existence level 1. Photoreceptor required for image-forming vision at low light intensity. Required for photoreceptor cell viability after birth (By similarity). Light-induced isomerization of 11-cis to all-trans retinal triggers a conformational change that activates signaling via G- proteins (PubMed:10926528, PubMed:12044163, PubMed:11972040, PubMed:16908857, PubMed:16586416, PubMed:17060607, PubMed:17449675, PubMed:18818650, PubMed:21389983, PubMed:22198838, PubMed:23579341, PubMed:25205354, PubMed:27458239). Subsequent
   2005..2229    +  polyA_signal   bGH poly(A) signal: bovine growth hormone polyadenylation signal
   2233..2254    +  promoter       SV40 promoter (fragment): SV40 enhancer and early promoter
   2275..2703    +  rep_origin     f1 ori (sequence partly withheld): f1 bacteriophage origin of replication; arrow indicates direction of (+) strand synthesis
   2717..3046    +  promoter       SV40 promoter: SV40 enhancer and early promoter
   3113..3904    +  CDS            neo: KKA2_KLEPN - Also known as kan, nptII. Experimental evidence at protein level: Swiss-Prot protein existence level 1. Resistance to kanamycin, neomycin, paromomycin, ribostamycin, butirosin and gentamicin B. From Klebsiella pneumoniae.
   3928..4086    +  CDS            ble (fragment): BLE_KLEPN - Experimental evidence at protein level: Swiss-Prot protein existence level 1. Binding protein with a strong affinity to the bleomycin family of antibiotics. Binds to CL990; an antimitotic-antibiotic compound. From Klebsiella pneumoniae.
   4081..4202    +  polyA_signal   SV40 poly(A) signal: SV40 polyadenylation signal
   4275..4291    -  protein_bind   lac operator: The lac repressor binds to the lac operator to inhibit transcription in E. coli. This inhibition can be relieved by adding lactose or isopropyl-β-D-thiogalactopyranoside (IPTG). lac repressor encoded by lacI
   4299..4329    -  promoter       lac promoter: promoter for the E. coli lac operon
   4344..4365    -  protein_bind   CAP binding site: CAP binding activates transcription in the presence of cAMP. E. coli catabolite activator protein
   4378..4470    -  CDS            lacI (fragment): lac repressor; lacI; The lac repressor binds to the lac operator to inhibit transcription in E. coli. This inhibition can be relieved by adding lactose or isopropyl-β-D-thiogalactopyranoside (IPTG).
   4653..5241    -  rep_origin     ori: high-copy-number ColE1/pMB1/pBR322/pUC origin of replication
   5412..6272    -  CDS            AmpR: β-lactamase; bla; confers resistance to ampicillin, carbenicillin, and related antibiotics
   6273..6377    -  promoter       AmpR promoter: bla
   6436..6488    -  misc_feature   bom (fragment): basis of mobility region from pBR322
