[The description below was written by a language model from this plasmid's Addgene catalogue record and pLannotate feature annotations shown in this document.]
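Description:
Opto-GPR183 is a mammalian expression plasmid built on the Invitrogen pcDNA3.1(-) backbone, with a sequenced length of about 6.6 kb. It replicates in E. coli from a high-copy ColE1/pUC-type origin and is selected with ampicillin through the β-lactamase gene. For mammalian cells, an SV40 early promoter drives the neomycin phosphotransferase gene, followed by an SV40 polyadenylation signal, which allows G418 selection of stable transfectants. The backbone also carries an f1 origin for single-stranded DNA production. Several short annotated fragments (an HIV-1 LTR piece, ble, lacI and bom fragments) appear to be small backbone matches rather than functional elements.

The payload is a roughly 1.2 kb open reading frame encoding a chimeric G-protein-coupled receptor that combines bovine rhodopsin with the human orphan receptor GPR183 (also known as EBI2). It is transcribed from the CMV immediate-early enhancer and promoter and terminated by the bovine growth hormone polyadenylation signal, and a T7 promoter lies just upstream of the insert. The automated annotation labels the whole coding region as bovine rhodopsin, so it does not resolve which segments derive from GPR183, and the record does not specify the domain boundaries. The receptor carries an N-terminal VSV-G epitope and a C-terminal rhodopsin 1D4 epitope, both useful for detecting the protein. The construct belongs to a series designed to make human Class A orphan GPCRs optically controllable, using the light-sensing rhodopsin portion to activate the receptor in the absence of a known ligand. The depositor notes that the insert was assembled in two steps and that its flanking sites cannot be used for subcloning.
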