Addgene plasmid #106062: Opto-GPR183
Purpose: Expression of a chimeric G-protein coupled receptor (Rhodopsin-GPR183; Opto-GPR183; F4)
Depositing lab: Harald Janovjak. Depositing organization: Institute of Science and Technology Austria (I.S.T. Austria). Publication: Optical functionalization of human Class A orphan G-protein-coupled receptors. Morri M, Sanchez-Romero I, Tichy AM, Kainrath S, Gerrard EJ, Hirschfeld PP, Schwarz J, Janovjak H. Nat Commun. 2018 May 16;9(1):1950. doi: 10.1038/s41467-018-04342-1. PubMed 29769519.
Backbone
  Vector backbone: pcDNA3.1-
  Backbone manufacturer: Invitrogen
  Backbone size w/o insert (bp): 5427
  Vector type: Mammalian Expression
  Selectable markers: Neomycin (select with G418)
Growth in bacteria
  Bacterial resistance: Ampicillin, 100 μg/mL
  Growth temperature: 37°C
  Growth strain: DH5alpha
  Copy number: High Copy
Gene/Insert
  Gene/Insert name: Opto-GPR183
  Species: H. sapiens (human), B. taurus (bovine)
  Insert size (bp): 1200
  Mutation: Chimeric receptor protein
  Entrez Gene: GPR183 (a.k.a. EBI2, hEBI2)
  Promoter: CMV
  Tag / fusion protein: VSV-G (N terminal on insert); Rhodopsin-1D4 (C terminal on insert)
  Cloning method: Restriction Enzyme; 5′ cloning site unknown (unknown if destroyed); 3′ cloning site unknown (unknown if destroyed)
  Sequencing primers: 5′ CMV_F (CGCAAATGGGCGGTAGGCGTG); 3′ pcDNA_R (CAACAGATGGCTGGCAAC)
Terms and licenses: Academic/Nonprofit Terms; Industry Terms: Not Available to Industry
Depositor comments: two step cloning; 5' and 3' sites cannot be used for (sub)cloning
How to cite: Opto-GPR183 was a gift from Harald Janovjak (Addgene plasmid # 106062 ; http://n2t.net/addgene:106062 ; RRID:Addgene_106062)
