>Addgene plasmid #106062 | Opto-GPR183 | depositor partial sequence | sequence record 200825 | Opto-GPR183
ATGAAAACGATCATCGCCCTGAGCTACATCTTCTGCCTGGTATTCGCCATGTACACCGATATAGAGATGA
ACAGGCTGGGAAAGGATAGCCTCATGAACGGGACCGAGGGCCCAAACTTCTACGTGCCTTTCTCCAACAA
GACGGGCGTGGTGCGCAGCCCCTTCGAGGCCCCGCAGTACTACCTGGCGGAGCCATGGCAGTTCTCCATG
CTGGCCGCCTACATGTTCCTGCTGATCATGCTTGGCTTCCCCATCAACTTCCTCACGCTGTACGTCATTG
TTCAAAACAGGAAAAAAATCAACTCTCTCAACTACATCCTGCTCAACCTGGCCGTGGCCGACCTCTTCAT
GGTGTTCGGGGGCTTCACCACCACCCTCTACACCTCTCTGCACGGGTACTTCGTCTTTGGGCCCACGGGC
TGCAACCTGGAGGGCTTCTTTGCCACCTTGGGCGGTGAAATTGCACTGTGGTCCTTGGTGGTCCTGGCCA
TCGAGCGGTACGTGGTGGTGGTGCACCCTCTACGCTACAACAAGATAAAAAGGATTGAACATGCCATCAT
GGGCGTCGCCTTCACCTGGGTCATGGCTCTGGCCTGTGCCGCGCCCCCCCTCGTCGGCTGGTCCAGGTAC
ATCCCGGAGGGCATGCAGTGCTCGTGCGGGATTGACTACTACACGCCCCACGAGGAAACCAACAATGAGT
CGTTCGTCATCTACATGTTCGTGGTCCACTTCATCATCCCCCTGATTGTCATATTCTTCTGCTACGGACA
GATCTGCTGCAAACTCTTCAGAACTGCCAAACAAAACCCACTCACTGAGAAATCTGGTGTAAACAAAAAG
GCTCTCCGCATGGTGATCATCATGGTCATCGCTTTCCTAATCTGCTGGCTGCCCTACGCTGGGGTGGCGT
TCTACATCTTCACCCATCAGGGCTCTGACTTTGGCCCCATCTTCATGACCATCCCGGCTTTCTTTGCCAA
GACTTCTGCCGTCTACAACCCCGTCATCTACATCATGATGAACAAGCAGTTCCGCAGAAAGGTTATGAGG
ATGCTGAAACGGCAAGTCAGTGTATCGATTTCTAGTGCTGTGAAGTCAGCCCCTGAAGAAAATTCACGTG
AAATGACAGAAACGCAGATGATGATACATTCCAAGTCCTCAAATGGAAAGACAGAAACCAGCCAAGTGGC
GCCTGCCTAA
